Addgene plasmid #238001: QBEmax
Depositing lab: Kevin Zhao. Publication: QBEmax is a sequence-permuted and internally protected base editor. Hu J, Guo M, Gao Q, Jia H, He M, Wang Z, Guo L, Liu G, Gao Q, Zhao KT. Nat Biotechnol. 2025 Apr 21. doi: 10.1038/s41587-025-02641-9. PubMed 40258958.
Backbone
  Vector backbone: pCMV
  Vector type: Mammalian Expression, CRISPR
Growth in bacteria
  Bacterial resistance: Ampicillin, 100 μg/mL
  Growth temperature: 37°C
  Growth strain: DH5alpha
  Copy number: High Copy
Gene/Insert
  Gene/Insert name: QBEmax base editor
Terms and licenses: Academic/Nonprofit Terms; Industry Terms: Not Available to Industry
How to cite: QBEmax was a gift from Kevin Zhao (Addgene plasmid # 238001 ; http://n2t.net/addgene:238001 ; RRID:Addgene_238001)
