[The description below was written by a language model from this plasmid's Addgene catalogue record and pLannotate feature annotations shown in this document.]
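Description:
QBEmax is a mammalian expression plasmid on a pCMV backbone that encodes the QBEmax base editor, a CRISPR-based editing protein described in its source publication as sequence-permuted and internally protected. It is propagated in E. coli as a high-copy plasmid through a ColE1/pUC-type origin and selected with ampicillin via the β-lactamase gene and its native promoter. No mammalian selection marker is annotated. The short SV40 promoter, lac promoter/operator, CAP site, lacI and bom fragments appear to be backbone remnants rather than functional parts of the payload.

The expression cassette is driven by the human cytomegalovirus immediate early enhancer and promoter and terminated by the bovine growth hormone polyadenylation signal. Between them, the annotation detects a Streptococcus pyogenes Cas9 fragment, followed by a segment matching the N-terminal portion of Cas9 carrying the D10A mutation and then a C-terminal Cas9 fragment. This order fits a rearranged (permuted) Cas9 rather than the usual linear one. Downstream lies a uracil glycosylase inhibitor (UGI) from Bacillus phage PBS2, which blocks excision of uracil and is a hallmark of cytosine base editors. Unannotated gaps remain within the coding region, including one between the last Cas9 segment and UGI. The automated feature table does not identify a deaminase domain, linkers or nuclear localization signals, so the record does not state their identity or position. No guide RNA cassette is annotated, so a guide would presumably be supplied from a separate construct. The plasmid is suited to transient expression of the editor in mammalian cells for targeted base conversion.
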