Features (pLannotate 1.2.2; 17 found; start..end, strand, type, name):
    172..1032    -  CDS            AmpR: β-lactamase; bla; confers resistance to ampicillin, carbenicillin, and related antibiotics
   1033..1137    -  promoter       AmpR promoter: bla
   1208..1252    -  misc_feature   bom (fragment): basis of mobility region from pBR322
   1483..1786    +  enhancer       CMV enhancer: human cytomegalovirus immediate early enhancer
   1787..1990    +  promoter       CMV promoter: human cytomegalovirus (CMV) immediate early promoter
   2089..3720    +  CDS            cas9 (fragment): CAS9_STRP1 - Also known as csn1 From Streptococcus pyogenes serotype M1.
   3781..5382    +  CDS            dCas9(N): N-terminal portion of catalytically inactive Streptococcus pyogenes dCas9 carrying the D10A mutation (Zetsche et al., 2015)
   5383..6868    +  CDS            Cas9(C) (fragment): C-terminal portion of Streptococcus pyogenes Cas9 (Zetsche et al., 2015)
   7177..7425    +  CDS            UGI: UNGI_BPPB2 - Experimental evidence at protein level: Swiss-Prot protein existence level 1. This protein binds specifically and reversibly to the host uracil-DNA glycosylase, preventing removal of uracil residues from PBS2 DNA by the host uracil-excision repair system. From Bacillus phage PBS2 (Bacteriophage PBS2).
   7517..7741    +  polyA_signal   bGH poly(A) signal: bovine growth hormone polyadenylation signal
   7745..7766    +  promoter       SV40 promoter (fragment): SV40 enhancer and early promoter
   7771..7787    +  misc_feature   MCS (fragment): pBluescript multiple cloning site
   7836..7852    -  protein_bind   lac operator: The lac repressor binds to the lac operator to inhibit transcription in E. coli. This inhibition can be relieved by adding lactose or isopropyl-β-D-thiogalactopyranoside (IPTG). lac repressor encoded by lacI
   7860..7890    -  promoter       lac promoter: promoter for the E. coli lac operon
   7905..7926    -  protein_bind   CAP binding site: CAP binding activates transcription in the presence of cAMP. E. coli catabolite activator protein
   7939..8031    -  CDS            lacI (fragment): lac repressor; lacI; The lac repressor binds to the lac operator to inhibit transcription in E. coli. This inhibition can be relieved by adding lactose or isopropyl-β-D-thiogalactopyranoside (IPTG).
   8214..1       -  rep_origin     ori (across the origin): high-copy-number ColE1/pMB1/pBR322/pUC origin of replication
>Addgene plasmid #238001 | QBEmax | addgene full sequence | sequence record 485458 | Addgene NGS Result
AGAAGATCCTTTGATCTTTTCTACGGGGTCTGACACTCAGTGGAACGAAAACTCACGTTAAGGGATTTTG
GTCATGAGATTATCAAAAAGGATCTTCACCTAGATCCTTTTAAATTAAAAATGAAGTTTTAAATCAATCT
AAAGTATATATGAGTAAACTTGGTCTGACAGTTACCAATGCTTAATCAGTGAGGCACCTATCTCAGCGAT
CTGTCTATTTCGTTCATCCATAGTTGCCTGACTCCCCGTCGTGTAGATAACTACGATACGGGAGGGCTTA
CCATCTGGCCCCAGTGCTGCAATGATACCGCGAGACCCACGCTCACCGGCTCCAGATTTATCAGCAATAA
ACCAGCCAGCCGGAAGGGCCGAGCGCAGAAGTGGTCCTGCAACTTTATCCGCCTCCATCCAGTCTATTAA
TTGTTGCCGGGAAGCTAGAGTAAGTAGTTCGCCAGTTAATAGTTTGCGCAACGTTGTTGCCATTGCTACA
GGCATCGTGGTGTCACGCTCGTCGTTTGGTATGGCTTCATTCAGCTCCGGTTCCCAACGATCAAGGCGAG
TTACATGATCCCCCATGTTGTGCAAAAAAGCGGTTAGCTCCTTCGGTCCTCCGATCGTTGTCAGAAGTAA
GTTGGCCGCAGTGTTATCACTCATGGTTATGGCAGCACTGCATAATTCTCTTACTGTCATGCCATCCGTA
AGATGCTTTTCTGTGACTGGTGAGTACTCAACCAAGTCATTCTGAGAATAGTGTATGCGGCGACCGAGTT
GCTCTTGCCCGGCGTCAATACGGGATAATACCGCGCCACATAGCAGAACTTTAAAAGTGCTCATCATTGG
AAAACGTTCTTCGGGGCGAAAACTCTCAAGGATCTTACCGCTGTTGAGATCCAGTTCGATGTAACCCACT
CGTGCACCCAACTGATCTTCAGCATCTTTTACTTTCACCAGCGTTTCTGGGTGAGCAAAAACAGGAAGGC
AAAATGCCGCAAAAAAGGGAATAAGGGCGACACGGAAATGTTGAATACTCATACTCTTCCTTTTTCAATA
TTATTGAAGCATTTATCAGGGTTATTGTCTCATGAGCGGATACATATTTGAATGTATTTAGAAAAATAAA
CAAATAGGGGTTCCGCGCACATTTCCCCGAAAAGTGCCACCTGACGTCGACGGATCGGGAGATCGATCTC
CCGATCCCCTAGGGTCGACTCTCAGTACAATCTGCTCTGATGCCGCATAGTTAAGCCAGTATCTGCTCCC
TGCTTGTGTGTTGGAGGTCGCTGAGTAGTGCGCGAGCAAAATTTAAGCTACAACAAGGCAAGGCTTGACC
GACAATTGCATGAAGAATCTGCTTAGGGTTAGGCGTTTTGCGCTGCTTCGCGATGTACGGGCCAGATATA
CGCGTTGACATTGATTATTGACTAGTTATTAATAGTAATCAATTACGGGGTCATTAGTTCATAGCCCATA
TATTGAGTTCCGCGTTACATAACTTACGGTAAATGGCCCGCCTGGCTGACCGCCCAACGACCCCCGCCCA
TTGACGTCAATAATGACGTATGTTCCCATAGTAACGCCAATAGGGACTTTCCATTGACGTCAATGGGTGG
AGTATTTACGGTAAACTGCCCACTTGGCAGTACATCAAGTGTATCATATGCCAAGTACGCCCCCTATTGA
CGTCAATGACGGTAAATGGCCCGCCTGGCATTATGCCCAGTACATGACCTTATGGGACTTTCCTACTTGG
CAGTACATCTACGTATTAGTCATCGCTATTACCATGGTGATGCGGTTTTGGCAGTACATCAATGGGCGTG
GATAGCGGTTTGACTCACGGGGATTTCCAAGTCTCCACCCCATTGACGTCAATGGGAGTTTGTTTTGGCA
CCAAAATCAACGGGACTTTCCAAAATGTCGTAACAACTCCGCCCCATTGACGCAAATGGGCGGTAGGCGT
GTACGGTGGGAGGTCTATATAAGCAGAGCTGGTTTAGTGAACCGTCAGATCCGCTAGAGATCCGCGGCCG
CATGAAAAGAACCGCTGATGGCAGCGAGTTCGAGAGCCCTAAGAAGAAGCGGAAGGTGAAGGCTACCGCC
AAGTACTTCTTCTACAGCAACATCATGAACTTTTTCAAGACCGAGATTACCCTGGCCAACGGCGAGATCC
GGAAGCGGCCTCTGATCGAGACAAACGGCGAAACCGGGGAGATCGTGTGGGATAAGGGCCGGGATTTTGC
CACCGTGCGGAAAGTGCTGAGCATGCCCCAAGTGAATATCGTGAAAAAGACCGAGGTGCAGACAGGCGGC
TTCAGCAAAGAGTCTATCCTGCCCAAGAGGAACAGCGATAAGCTGATCGCCAGAAAGAAGGACTGGGACC
CTAAGAAGTACGGCGGCTTCGACAGCCCCACCGTGGCCTATTCTGTGCTGGTGGTGGCCAAAGTGGAAAA
GGGCAAGTCCAAGAAACTGAAGAGTGTGAAAGAGCTGCTGGGGATCACCATCATGGAAAGAAGCAGCTTC
GAGAAGAATCCCATCGACTTTCTGGAAGCCAAGGGCTACAAAGAAGTGAAAAAGGACCTGATCATCAAGC
TGCCTAAGTACTCCCTGTTCGAGCTGGAAAACGGCCGGAAGAGAATGCTGGCCTCTGCCGGCGAACTGCA
GAAGGGAAACGAACTGGCCCTGCCCTCCAAATATGTGAACTTCCTGTACCTGGCCAGCCACTATGAGAAG
TCTGGAGGATCTAGCGGAGGATCCTCTGGAAGCGAGACACCAGGCACAAGCGAGTCCGCCACACCAGAGA
GCTCCGGCGGCTCCTCCGGAGGATCCTGTCCCATCTGGGTCAAGAACGCCCTGCAAGAGCTGGTGGGCCG
GAAGGAGACAAGCGGCAAGGTGTTTGATGTGGATGGAAAGCCCATTGGCCCTGACATCCAAAGCGGCTAC
AAAGACCGGGAACTGAGAAGAGGTGTGTATGAAACCCTCAGAAAGTCCCCCTTCTTCCAGAAGCACTTCC
CTAGCACAGCCACCTGGTACGTGAGCCTCCACGTGGAAGCCCAGTACGCTGTGTGGATGCTGAGGAACAG
AATCAAACATGCTACCGTGGTGATCAACAACACATACGTCTGCTCTGACATGAACCGGCTGCATGACAAC
TGCATGACCGCTGTCCCACACATTCTGCCAGAGGGCTACACCATGACAGTCTGGAAGGCTGACAGGACAG
AGGTAACACTTCGGGGCAAAGCCCCCAAAGAATCCGGAGGATCTAGCGGAGGCTCCTCTGGCTCTGAGAC
ACCTGGCACAAGCGAGAGCGCAACACCTGAAAGCAGCGGGGGCAGCAGCGGGGGGTCACTGAAGGGCTCC
CCCGAGGATAATGAGCAGAAACAGCTGTTTGTGGAACAGCACAAGCACTACCTGGACGAGATCATCGAGC
AGATCAGCGAGTTCTCCAAGAGAGTGATCCTGGCCGACGCTAATCTGGACAAAGTGCTGTCCGCCTACAA
CAAGCACCGGGATAAGCCCATCAGAGAGCAGGCCGAGAATATCATCCACCTGTTTACCCTGACCAATCTG
GGAGCCCCTGCCGCCTTCAAGTACTTTGACACCACCATCGACCGGAAGAGGTACACCAGCACCAAAGAGG
TGCTGGACGCCACCCTGATCCACCAGAGCATCACCGGCCTGTACGAGACACGGATCGACCTGTCTCAGCT
GGGAGGCGACGGCGGATCAGGAGGCTCTGGCGGTTCAGGTGGATCAGGCGGTAGCGGAGGTTCAGGTGGT
GACAAGAAGTACAGCATCGGCCTGGCCATCGGCACCAACTCTGTGGGCTGGGCCGTGATCACCGACGAGT
ACAAGGTGCCCAGCAAGAAATTCAAGGTGCTGGGCAACACCGACCGGCACAGCATCAAGAAGAACCTGAT
CGGAGCCCTGCTGTTCGACAGCGGCGAAACAGCCGAGGCCACCCGGCTGAAGAGAACCGCCAGAAGAAGA
TACACCAGACGGAAGAACCGGATCTGCTATCTGCAAGAGATCTTCAGCAACGAGATGGCCAAGGTGGACG
ACAGCTTCTTCCACAGACTGGAAGAGTCCTTCCTGGTGGAAGAGGATAAGAAGCACGAGCGGCACCCCAT
CTTCGGCAACATCGTGGACGAGGTGGCCTACCACGAGAAGTACCCCACCATCTACCACCTGAGAAAGAAA
CTGGTGGACAGCACCGACAAGGCCGACCTGCGGCTGATCTATCTGGCCCTGGCCCACATGATCAAGTTCC
GGGGCCACTTCCTGATCGAGGGCGACCTGAACCCCGACAACAGCGACGTGGACAAGCTGTTCATCCAGCT
GGTGCAGACCTACAACCAGCTGTTCGAGGAAAACCCCATCAACGCCAGCGGCGTGGACGCCAAGGCCATC
CTGTCTGCCAGACTGAGCAAGAGCAGACGGCTGGAAAATCTGATCGCCCAGCTGCCCGGCGAGAAGAAGA
ATGGCCTGTTCGGAAACCTGATTGCCCTGAGCCTGGGCCTGACCCCCAACTTCAAGAGCAACTTCGACCT
GGCCGAGGATGCCAAACTGCAGCTGAGCAAGGACACCTACGACGACGACCTGGACAACCTGCTGGCCCAG
ATCGGCGACCAGTACGCCGACCTGTTTCTGGCCGCCAAGAACCTGTCCGACGCCATCCTGCTGAGCGACA
TCCTGAGAGTGAACACCGAGATCACCAAGGCCCCCCTGAGCGCCTCTATGATCAAGAGATACGACGAGCA
CCACCAGGACCTGACCCTGCTGAAAGCTCTCGTGCGGCAGCAGCTGCCTGAGAAGTACAAAGAGATTTTC
TTCGACCAGAGCAAGAACGGCTACGCCGGCTACATTGACGGCGGAGCCAGCCAGGAAGAGTTCTACAAGT
TCATCAAGCCCATCCTGGAAAAGATGGACGGCACCGAGGAACTGCTCGTGAAGCTGAACAGAGAGGACCT
GCTGCGGAAGCAGCGGACCTTCGACAACGGCAGCATCCCCCACCAGATCCACCTGGGAGAGCTGCACGCC
ATTCTGCGGCGGCAGGAAGATTTTTACCCATTCCTGAAGGACAACCGGGAAAAGATCGAGAAGATCCTGA
CCTTCCGCATCCCCTACTACGTGGGCCCTCTGGCCAGGGGAAACAGCAGATTCGCCTGGATGACCAGAAA
GAGCGAGGAAACCATCACCCCCTGGAACTTCGAGGAAGTGGTGGACAAGGGCGCTTCCGCCCAGAGCTTC
ATCGAGCGGATGACCAACTTCGATAAGAACCTGCCCAACGAGAAGGTGCTGCCCAAGCACAGCCTGCTGT
ACGAGTACTTCACCGTGTATAACGAGCTGACCAAAGTGAAATACGTGACCGAGGGAATGAGAAAGCCCGC
CTTCCTGAGCGGCGAGCAGAAAAAGGCCATCGTGGACCTGCTGTTCAAGACCAACCGGAAAGTGACCGTG
AAGCAGCTGAAAGAGGACTACTTCAAGAAAATCGAGTGCTTCGACTCCGTGGAAATCTCCGGCGTGGAAG
ATCGGTTCAACGCCTCCCTGGGCACATACCACGATCTGCTGAAAATTATCAAGGACAAGGACTTCCTGGA
CAATGAGGAAAACGAGGACATTCTGGAAGATATCGTGCTGACCCTGACACTGTTTGAGGACAGAGAGATG
ATCGAGGAACGGCTGAAAACCTATGCCCACCTGTTCGACGACAAAGTGATGAAGCAGCTGAAGCGGCGGA
GATACACCGGCTGGGGCAGGCTGAGCCGGAAGCTGATCAACGGCATCCGGGACAAGCAGTCCGGCAAGAC
AATCCTGGATTTCCTGAAGTCCGACGGCTTCGCCAACAGAAACTTCATGCAGCTGATCCACGACGACAGC
CTGACCTTTAAAGAGGACATCCAGAAAGCCCAGGTGTCCGGCCAGGGCGATAGCCTGCACGAGCACATTG
CCAATCTGGCCGGCAGCCCCGCCATTAAGAAGGGCATCCTGCAGACAGTGAAGGTGGTGGACGAGCTCGT
GAAAGTGATGGGCCGGCACAAGCCCGAGAACATCGTGATCGAAATGGCCAGAGAGAACCAGACCACCCAG
AAGGGACAGAAGAACAGCCGCGAGAGAATGAAGCGGATCGAAGAGGGCATCAAAGAGCTGGGCAGCCAGA
TCCTGAAAGAACACCCCGTGGAAAACACCCAGCTGCAGAACGAGAAGCTGTACCTGTACTACCTGCAGAA
TGGGCGGGATATGTACGTGGACCAGGAACTGGACATCAACCGGCTGTCCGACTACGATGTGGACCATATC
GTGCCTCAGAGCTTTCTGAAGGACGACTCCATCGACAACAAGGTGCTGACCAGAAGCGACAAGAACCGGG
GCAAGAGCGACAACGTGCCCTCCGAAGAGGTCGTGAAGAAGATGAAGAACTACTGGCGGCAGCTGCTGAA
CGCCAAGCTGATTACCCAGAGAAAGTTCGACAATCTGACCAAGGCCGAGAGAGGCGGCCTGAGCGAACTG
GATAAGGCCGGCTTCATCAAGAGACAGCTGGTGGAAACCCGGCAGATCACAAAGCACGTGGCACAGATCC
TGGACTCCCGGATGAACACTAAGTACGACGAGAATGACAAGCTGATCCGGGAAGTGAAAGTGATCACCCT
GAAGTCCAAGCTGGTGTCCGATTTCCGGAAGGATTTCCAGTTTTACAAAGTGCGCGAGATCAACAACTAC
CACCACGCCCACGACGCCTACCTGAACGCCGTCGTGGGAACCGCCCTGATCAAAAAGTACCCTAAGCTGG
AAAGCGAGTTCGTGTACGGCGACTACAAGGTGTACGACGTGCGGAAGATGATCGCCAAGAGCGAGCAGGA
AATCGGCAGCGGCGGGAGCGGCGGGAGCGGGGGGAGCACTAATCTGAGCGACATCATTGAGAAGGAGACT
GGGAAACAGCTGGTCATTCAGGAGTCCATCCTGATGCTGCCTGAGGAGGTGGAGGAAGTGATCGGCAACA
AGCCAGAGTCTGACATCCTGGTGCACACCGCCTACGACGAGTCCACAGATGAGAATGTGATGCTGCTGAC
CTCTGACGCCCCCGAGTATAAGCCTTGGGCCCTGGTCATCCAGGATTCTAACGGCGAGAATAAGATCAAG
ATGCTGAGCGGAGGATCCGGAGGATCTGGAGGCAGCACCAACCTGTCTGACATCATCGAGAAGGAGACAG
GCAAGCAGCTGGTCATCCAGGAGAGCATCCTGATGCTGCCCGAAGAAGTCGAAGAAGTGATCGGAAACAA
GCCTGAGAGCGATATCCTGGTCCATACCGCCTACGACGAGAGTACCGACGAAAATGTGATGCTGCTGACA
TCCGACGCCCCAGAGTATAAGCCCTGGGCTCTGGTCATCCAGGATTCCAACGGAGAGAACAAAATCAAAA
TGCTGAGCGGCGGCAGCAAAAGAACCGCCGACGGCTCAGAGTTCGAGCCCAAAAAGAAGCGGAAAGTGTA
AGTTTAAACCCGCTGATCAGCCTCGACTGTGCCTTCTAGTTGCCAGCCATCTGTTGTTTGCCCCTCCCCC
GTGCCTTCCTTGACCCTGGAAGGTGCCACTCCCACTGTCCTTTCCTAATAAAATGAGGAAATTGCATCGC
ATTGTCTGAGTAGGTGTCATTCTATTCTGGGGGGTGGGGTGGGGCAGGACAGCAAGGGGGAGGATTGGGA
AGACAATAGCAGGCATGCTGGGGATGCGGTGGGCTCTATGGCTTCTGAGGCGGAAAGAACCAGCTGGGGC
TCGATACCGTCGACCTCTAGCTAGAGCTTGGCGTAATCATGGTCATAGCTGTTTCCTGTGTGAAATTGTT
ATCCGCTCACAATTCCACACAACATACGAGCCGGAAGCATAAAGTGTAAAGCCTAGGGTGCCTAATGAGT
GAGCTAACTCACATTAATTGCGTTGCGCTCACTGCCCGCTTTCCAGTCGGGAAACCTGTCGTGCCAGCTG
CATTAATGAATCGGCCAACGCGCGGGGAGAGGCGGTTTGCGTATTGGGCGCTCTTCCGCTTCCTCGCTCA
CTGACTCGCTGCGCTCGGTCGTTCGGCTGCGGCGAGCGGTATCAGCTCACTCAAAGGCGGTAATACGGTT
ATCCACAGAATCAGGGGATAACGCAGGAAAGAACATGTGAGCAAAAGGCCAGCAAAAGGCCAGGAACCGT
AAAAAGGCCGCGTTGCTGGCGTTTTTCCATAGGCTCCGCCCCCCTGACGAGCATCACAAAAATCGACGCT
CAAGTCAGAGGTGGCGAAACCCGACAGGACTATAAAGATACCAGGCGTTTCCCCCTGGAAGCTCCCTCGT
GCGCTCTCCTGTTCCGACCCTGCCGCTTACCGGATACCTGTCCGCCTTTCTCCCTTCGGGAAGCGTGGCG
CTTTCTCATAGCTCACGCTGTAGGTATCTCAGTTCGGTGTAGGTCGTTCGCTCCAAGCTGGGCTGTGTGC
ACGAACCCCCCGTTCAGCCCGACCGCTGCGCCTTATCCGGTAACTATCGTCTTGAGTCCAACCCGGTAAG
ACACGACTTATCGCCACTGGCAGCAGCCACTGGTAACAGGATTAGCAGAGCGAGGTATGTAGGCGGTGCT
ACAGAGTTCTTGAAGTGGTGGCCTAACTACGGCTACACTAGAAGAACAGTATTTGGTATCTGCGCTCTGC
TGAAGCCAGTTACCTTCGGAAAAAGAGTTGGTAGCTCTTGATCCGGCAAACAAACCACCGCTGGTAGCGG
TGGTTTTTTTGTTTGCAAGCAGCAGATTACGCGCAGAAAAAAAGGATCTCA
